>Addgene plasmid #99869 | AKARdual | addgene full sequence | sequence record 192827 | Addgene NGS Result
AGCTCCGGTTCCCAACGATCAAGGCGAGTTACATGATCCCCCATGTTGTGCAAAAAAGCGGTTAGCTCCT
TCGGTCCTCCGATCGTTGTCAGAAGTAAGTTGGCCGCAGTGTTATCACTCATGGTTATGGCAGCACTGCA
TAATTCTCTTACTGTCATGCCATCCGTAAGATGCTTTTCTGTGACTGGTGAGTACTCAACCAAGTCATTC
TGAGAATAGTGTATGCGGCGACCGAGTTGCTCTTGCCCGGCGTCAATACGGGATAATACCGCGCCACATA
GCAGAACTTTAAAAGTGCTCATCATTGGAAAACGTTCTTCGGGGCGAAAACTCTCAAGGATCTTACCGCT
GTTGAGATCCAGTTCGATGTAACCCACTCGTGCACCCAACTGATCTTCAGCATCTTTTACTTTCACCAGC
GTTTCTGGGTGAGCAAAAACAGGAAGGCAAAATGCCGCAAAAAAGGGAATAAGGGCGACACGGAAATGTT
GAATACTCATACTCTTCCTTTTTCAATATTATTGAAGCATTTATCAGGGTTATTGTCTCATGAGCGGATA
CATATTTGAATGTATTTAGAAAAATAAACAAATAGGGGTTCCGCGCACATTTCCCCGAAAAGTGCCACCT
AAATTGTAAGCGTTAATATTTTGTTAAAATTCGCGTTAAATTTTTGTTAAATCATCTCATTTTTTAACCA
ATAGGCCGAAATCGGCAAAATCCCTTATAAATCAAAAGAATAGACCGAGATAGGGT
[37 nt withheld, positions 757-793]
AAAGAACGTGGACTCCAACGTCAAAGG
[49 nt withheld, positions 821-869]
T
[91 nt withheld, positions 871-961]
G
[124 nt withheld, positions 963-1086]
CCCATTCGCCATTCAGGCTGCGCAACTGTTGGGAAGGGCGATCGGTGCGGGCCTCTTCGCTATTACGCCA
GTCGACCGCCAATTCAATATGGCGTATATGGACTCATGCCAATTCAATATGGTGGATCTGGACCTGTGCC
AATTCAATATGGCGTATATGGACTCGTGCCAATTCAATATGGTGGATCTGGACCCCAGCCAATTCAATAT
GGCGGACTTGGCACCATGCCAATTCAATATGGCGGACCTGGCACTGTGCCAACTGGGGAGGGGTCTACTT
GGCACGGTGCCAAGTTTGAGGAGGGGTCTTGGCCCTGTGCCAAGTCCGCCATATTGAATTGGCATGGTGC
CAATAATGGCGGCCATATTGGCTATATGCCAGGATCAATATATAGGCAATATCCAATATGGCCCTATGCC
AATATGGCTATTGGCCAGGTTCAATACTATGTATTGGCCCTATGCCATATAGTATTCCATATATGGGTTT
TCCTATTGACGTAGATAGCCCCTCCCAATGGGCGGTCCCATATACCATATATGGGGCTTCCTAATACCGC
CCATAGCCACTCCCCCATTGACGTCAATGGTCTCTATATATGGTCTTTCCTATTGACGTCATATGGGCGG
TCCTATTGACGTATATGGCGCCTCCCCCATTGACGTCAATTACGGTAAATGGCCCGCCTGGCTCAATGCC
CATTGACGTCAATAGGACCACCCACCATTGACGTCAATGGGATGGCTCATTGCCCATTCATATCCGTTCT
CACGCCCCCTATTGACGTCAATGACGGTAAATGGCCCACTTGGCAGTACATCAATATCTATTAATAGTAA
CTTGGCAAGTACATTACTATTGGAAGTACGCCAGGGTACATTGGCAGTACTCCCATTGACGTCAATGGCG
GTAAATGGCCCGCGATGGCTGCCAAGTACATCCCCATTGACGTCAATGGGGAGGGGCAATGACGCAAATG
GGCGTTCCATTGACGTAAATGGGCGGTAGGCGTGCCTAATGGGAGGTCTATATAAGCAATGCTCGTTTAG
GGAACCGCCATTCTGCCTGGGGACGTCGGAGCAAGCTTGATTTAGGTGACACTATAGAATACAAGCTACT
TGTTCTTTTTGCAGGATCCGCCACCATGGTGAGCAAGGGCGAGGAGAATAACATGGCCATCATCAAGGAG
TTCATGCGCTTCAAGGTGCGCATGGAGGGCTCCGTGAACGGCCACGAGTTCGAGATCGAGGGCGAGGGCG
AGGGCCGCCCCTACGAGGGCTTTCAGACCGTTAAGCTGAAGGTGACCAAGGGTGGCCCCCTGCCCTTCGC
CTGGGACATCTTGTCCCCTCAGTTCACCTACGGCTCCAAGGCCTACGTGAAGCACCCCGCCGACATCCCC
GACTACCTCAAGCTGTCCTTCCCCGAGGGCTTCAAGTGGGAGCGCGTGATGAACTTCGAGGACGGCGGCG
TGGTGACCGTGACTCAGGACTCCTCCCTGCAGGACGGCGAGTTCATCTACAAGGTGAAGCTGCGCGGCAC
CAACTTCCCCTCCGACGGCCCCGTAATGCAGAAGAAGACCATGGGCATGGAGGCCTCCTCCGAGCGGATG
TACCCCGAGGACGGCGCCCTGAAGGGCGAGGACAAGCTCAGGCTGAAGCTGAAGGACGGCGGCCACTACA
CCTCCGAGGTCAAGACCACCTACAAGGCCAAGAAGCCCGTGCAGTTGCCCGGCGCCTACATCGTCGACAT
CAAGTTGGACATCACCTCCCACAACGAGGACTACACCATCGTGGAACAGTACGAACGCGCCGAGGGCCGC
CACTCCACCGGCGGCATGGACGAGCTGTACAAGCGCATGCATAAGTTTTCTCAAGAACAGATCGGCGAAA
ACATTGTGTGCAGGGTCATTTGTACCACGGGTCAAATTCCCATCCGAGATTTGTCAGCTGATATTTCACA
AGTGCTTAAGGAAAAACGATCCATAAAGAAAGTTTGGACATTTGGTAGAAACCCAGCCTGTGACTATCAT
TTAGGAAACATTTCAAGACTGTCAAATAAGCATTTCCAAATACTACTAGGAGAAGACGGTAACCTTTTAT
TGAATGACATTTCCACTAATGGGACCTGGTTAAATGGGCAAAAAGTCGAGAAGAACAGCAATCAGTTACT
GTCTCAAGGTGATGAAATAACCGTTGGTGTAGGCGTGGAATCAGATATTTTATCTCTGGTCATTTTCATA
AACGACAAATTTAAGCAGTGCCTCGAGCAGAACAAAGTTGATCGCTCTGCAGGTAAGCCAGGCAGCGGCG
AGGGCAGCACCAAGGGCCTGCGTCGCGCCACCCTGGTGGACGGCGGCACCGGCGGCAGCGAGCTCATGGT
GAGCGAGCTGATTAAGGAGAACATGCACATGAAGCTGTACATGGAGGGCACCGTGAACAACCACCACTTC
AAGTGCACATCCGAGGGCGAAGGCAAGCCCTACGAGGGCACCCAGACCATGAGAATCAAGGCGGTCGAGG
GCGGCCCTCTCCCCTTCGCCTTCGACATCCTGGCTACCAGCTTCATGTACGGCAGCAAAACCTTCATCAA
CCACACCCAGGGCATCCCCGACTTCTTTAAGCAGTCCTTCCCCGAGGGCTTCACATGGGAGAGAGTCACC
ACATACGAAGACGGGGGCGTGCTGACCGCTACCCAGGACACCAGCCTCCAGGACGGCTGCCTCATCTACA
ACGTCAAGATCAGAGGGGTGAACTTCCCATCCAACGGCCCTGTGATGCAGAAGAAAACACTCGGCTGGGA
GGCCTCCACCGAGACCCTGTACCCCGCTGACGGCGGCCTGGAAGGCAGAGCCGACATGGCCCTGAAGCTC
GTGGGCGGGGGCCACCTGATCTGCAACTTGAAGACCACATACAGATCCAAGAAACCCGCTAAGAACCTCA
AGATGCCCGGCGTCTACTATGTGGACAGAAGACTGGAAAGAATCAAGGAGGCCGACAAAGAGACCTACGT
CGAGCAGCACGAGGTGGCTGTGGCCAGATACTGCGACCTCCCTAGCAAACTGGGGCACAGATGAGAATTC
AAGGCCTCTCGAGCCTCTAGAACTATAGTGAGTCGTATTACGTAGATCCAGACATGATAAGATACATTGA
TGAGTTTGGACAAACCACAACTAGAATGCAGTGAAAAAAATGCTTTATTTGTGAAATTTGTGATGCTATT
GCTTTATTTGTAACCATTATAAGCTGCAATAAACAAGTTAACAACAACAATTGCATTCATTTTATGTTTC
AGGTTCAGGGGGAGGTGTGGGAGGTTTTTTAATTCGCGGCCGCGGCGCCAATGCATTGGGCCCGGTACCC
AGCTTTTGTTCCCTTTAGTGAGGGTTAATTGCGCGCTTGGCGTAATCATGGTCATAGCTGTTTCCTGTGT
GAAATTGTTATCCGCTCACAATTCCACACAACATACGAGCCGGGAGCATAAAGTGTAAAGCCTGGGGTGC
CTAATGAGTGAGCTAACTCACATTAATTGCGTTGCGCTCACTGCCCGCTTTCCAGTCGGGAAACCTGTCG
TGCCAGCTGCATTAATGAATCGGCCAACGCGCGGGGAGAGGCGGTTTGCGTATTGGGCGCTCTTCCGCTT
CCTCGCTCACTGACTCGCTGCGCTCGGTCGTTCGGCTGCGGCGAGCGGTATCAGCTCACTCAAAGGCGGT
AATACGGTTATCCACAGAATCAGGGGATAACGCAGGAAAGAACATGTGAGCAAAAGGCCAGCAAAAGGCC
AGGAACCGTAAAAAGGCCGCGTTGCTGGCGTTTTTCCATAGGCTCCGCCCCCCTGACGAGCATCACAAAA
ATCGACGCTCAAGTCAGAGGTGGCGAAACCCGACAGGACTATAAAGATACCAGGCGTTTCCCCCTGGAAG
CTCCCTCGTGCGCTCTCCTGTTCCGACCCTGCCGCTTACCGGATACCTGTCCGCCTTTCTCCCTTCGGGA
AGCGTGGCGCTTTCTCATAGCTCACGCTGTAGGTATCTCAGTTCGGTGTAGGTCGTTCGCTCCAAGCTGG
GCTGTGTGCACGAACCCCCCGTTCAGCCCGACCGCTGCGCCTTATCCGGTAACTATCGTCTTGAGTCCAA
CCCGGTAAGACACGACTTATCGCCACTGGCAGCAGCCACTGGTAACAGGATTAGCAGAGCGAGGTATGTA
GGCGGTGCTACAGAGTTCTTGAAGTGGTGGCCTAACTACGGCTACACTAGAAGAACAGTATTTGGTATCT
GCGCTCTGCTGAAGCCAGTTACCTTCGGAAAAAGAGTTGGTAGCTCTTGATCCGGCAAACAAACCACCGC
TGGTAGCGGTGGTTTTTTTGTTTGCAAGCAGCAGATTACGCGCAGAAAAAAAGGATCTCAAGAAGATCCT
TTGATCTTTTCTACGGGGTCTGACGCTCAGTGGAACGAAAACTCACGTTAAGGGATTTTGGTCATGAGAT
TATCAAAAAGGATCTTCACCTAGATCCTTTTAAATTAAAAATGAAGTTTTAAATCAATCTAAAGTATATA
TGAGTAAACTTGGTCTGACAGTTACCAATGCTTAATCAGTGAGGCACCTATCTCAGCGATCTGTCTATTT
CGTTCATCCATAGTTGCCTGACTCCCCGTCGTGTAGATAACTACGATACGGGAGGGCTTACCATCTGGCC
CCAGTGCTGCAATGATACCGCGAGACCCACGCTCACCGGCTCCAGATTTATCAGCAATAAACCAGCCAGC
CGGAAGGGCCGAGCGCAGAAGTGGTCCTGCAACTTTATCCGCCTCCATCCAGTCTATTAATTGTTGCCGG
GAAGCTAGAGTAAGTAGTTCGCCAGTTAATAGTTTGCGCAACGTTGTTGCCATTGCTACAGGCATCGTGG
TGTCACGCTCGTCGTTTGGTATGGCTTCATTC
Features (pLannotate 1.2.2; 17 found; start..end, strand, type, name):
    501..605     -  promoter       AmpR promoter: bla
    728..1086    -  rep_origin     f1 ori (sequence partly withheld): f1 bacteriophage origin of replication; arrow indicates direction of (+) strand synthesis
   1091..1157    -  CDS            lacZα (fragment): LacZα fragment of β-galactosidase; lacZ fragment
   1164..2141    +  promoter       CMV IE94 promoter: enhancer/promoter region of simian cytomegalovirus major immediate early transcription unit IE94
   2176..2194    +  promoter       SP6 promoter: promoter for bacteriophage SP6 RNA polymerase
   2232..2939    +  CDS            LSSmOrange: LSSmOrange is a basic (constitutively fluorescent) long stokes shift fluorescent protein published in 2012, derived from Discosoma sp.. It has moderate acid sensitivity.
   2949..3371    +  CDS            RAD53 (fragment): RAD53_YEAST - Also known as MEC2, SAD1, SPK1. Experimental evidence at protein level: Swiss-Prot protein existence level 1. Controls S-phase checkpoint as well as G1 and G2 DNA damage checkpoints. Phosphorylates proteins on serine, threonine, and tyrosine. Prevents entry into anaphase and mitotic exit after DNA damage via regulation of the Polo kinase CDC5. Seems to be involved in the phosphorylation of RPH1. From Saccharomyces cerevisiae (strain ATCC 204508 / S288c) (Baker's yeast).
   3462..4160    +  CDS            mKate2: monomeric far-red fluorescent protein (Shcherbo et al., 2009) mammalian codon-optimized
   4189..4206    -  promoter       T7 promoter (fragment): promoter for bacteriophage T7 RNA polymerase
   4211..4345    -  polyA_signal   SV40 poly(A) signal: SV40 polyadenylation signal
   4458..4476    -  promoter       T3 promoter: promoter for bacteriophage T3 RNA polymerase
   4521..4537    -  protein_bind   lac operator: The lac repressor binds to the lac operator to inhibit transcription in E. coli. This inhibition can be relieved by adding lactose or isopropyl-β-D-thiogalactopyranoside (IPTG). lac repressor encoded by lacI
   4545..4575    -  promoter       lac promoter: promoter for the E. coli lac operon
   4590..4611    -  protein_bind   CAP binding site: CAP binding activates transcription in the presence of cAMP. E. coli catabolite activator protein
   4624..4716    -  CDS            lacI (fragment): lac repressor; lacI; The lac repressor binds to the lac operator to inhibit transcription in E. coli. This inhibition can be relieved by adding lactose or isopropyl-β-D-thiogalactopyranoside (IPTG).
   4899..5487    -  rep_origin     ori: high-copy-number ColE1/pMB1/pBR322/pUC origin of replication
   5658..500     -  CDS            AmpR (across the origin): β-lactamase; bla; confers resistance to ampicillin, carbenicillin, and related antibiotics
