[The description below was written by a language model from this plasmid's Addgene catalogue record and pLannotate feature annotations shown in this document.]
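Description:
AKARdual is a mammalian expression plasmid encoding a genetically encoded FRET biosensor for protein kinase A (PKA) activity. The catalogue lists the backbone as pCDNA3. However, the annotated 6,018 nt sequence shows features more typical of a pCS2-type vector: a simian CMV IE94 enhancer/promoter followed by an SP6 promoter, an SV40 polyadenylation signal flanked by T7 and T3 promoter elements, and lac-derived remnants. No mammalian selection marker such as neomycin resistance is annotated, so the stated backbone should be treated with caution. In bacteria the plasmid is maintained at high copy through a ColE1/pUC-type origin and selected with ampicillin via the β-lactamase gene. An f1 origin is also present.

The payload is an AKAR4-type sensor core placed between two fluorescent proteins in a single open reading frame driven by the CMV promoter. LSSmOrange, a long Stokes shift orange protein, sits at the N terminus as the donor, and the far-red monomeric mKate2 sits at the C terminus as the acceptor. Between them lies a fragment of yeast RAD53, which in AKAR-type sensors supplies a phosphoamino acid-binding (FHA) domain. It is followed by an unannotated stretch that presumably carries the linker and the PKA substrate peptide. When PKA phosphorylates the substrate, the binding domain recognises it, and the resulting conformational change alters energy transfer between the two fluorophores.

The construct is intended for live-cell imaging of PKA activity. According to the associated publication title, its spectral properties allow it to be multiplexed with an ERK1/2 biosensor using dual-colour fluorescence lifetime imaging at a single excitation wavelength.
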