Addgene plasmid #99869: AKARdual
Purpose: Measure PKA activity by conformational change after PKA substrate phosphorylation and recognition of this phosphorylated substrate
Depositing lab: Marc Tramier. Depositing organization: CNRS UMR 6290, Institut de Génétique et Développement de Rennes (IGDR). Publication: Multiplexing PKA and ERK1&2 kinases FRET biosensors in living cells using single excitation wavelength dual colour FLIM. Demeautis C, Sipieter F, Roul J, Chapuis C, Padilla-Parra S, Riquet FB, Tramier M. Sci Rep. 2017 Jan 20;7:41026. doi: 10.1038/srep41026. PubMed 28106114.
Backbone
  Vector backbone: pCDNA3
  Vector type: Mammalian Expression
Growth in bacteria
  Bacterial resistance: Ampicillin, 100 μg/mL
  Growth temperature: 37°C
  Growth strain: DH5alpha
  Copy number: High Copy
Gene/Insert
  Gene/Insert name: AKAR4
  Species: S. cerevisiae (budding yeast), Synthetic
  Promoter: CMV
  Tag / fusion protein: LSSmOrange (N terminal on backbone); mKate2 (C terminal on backbone)
  Cloning method: Restriction Enzyme; 5′ cloning site Unknown (unknown if destroyed); 3′ cloning site Unknown (unknown if destroyed)
Terms and licenses: Academic/Nonprofit Terms; Industry Terms: Not Available to Industry
How to cite: AKARdual was a gift from Marc Tramier (Addgene plasmid # 99869 ; http://n2t.net/addgene:99869 ; RRID:Addgene_99869)
